Addgene plasmid #39188: pGTvL1-SGC
Purpose: (Empty Backbone) SGC Empty backbone for bacterial expression
Depositing lab: Nicola Burgess-Brown. Depositing organization: University of Oxford.
Backbone
  Vector backbone: pGTvL1-SGC
  Backbone manufacturer: SGC
  Backbone size (bp): 6988
  Vector type: Bacterial Expression
  Tag / fusion protein: GST (N terminal on backbone); TEV cleavage site (N terminal on backbone)
Growth in bacteria
  Bacterial resistance: Ampicillin, 100 μg/mL
  Growth temperature: 37°C
  Growth strain: Mach1
  Copy number: High Copy
Gene/Insert
  Gene/Insert name: none
  Cloning method: Ligation Independent Cloning
  Sequencing primers: 5′ pGEX5; 3′ pGEX3
Terms and licenses: Academic/Nonprofit Terms; Industry Terms: Not Available to Industry
How to cite: pGTvL1-SGC was a gift from Nicola Burgess-Brown (Addgene plasmid # 39188 ; http://n2t.net/addgene:39188 ; RRID:Addgene_39188)
