[The description below was written by a language model from this plasmid's Addgene catalogue record.]
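Description:
pGTvL1-SGC is an empty bacterial expression backbone of about 7 kb, produced by the SGC for making recombinant proteins in E. coli. It carries no insert. The vector itself supplies an N-terminal glutathione S-transferase (GST) tag followed by a TEV protease cleavage site, so an open reading frame cloned in frame downstream is expressed as a GST fusion. GST often helps solubility and allows affinity capture on glutathione resin. The TEV site then lets the tag be removed by site-specific proteolysis, leaving the target protein with little extra sequence.

Target sequences are introduced by ligation-independent cloning, in which complementary single-stranded overhangs on the vector and the PCR product anneal without ligase. This method suits parallel, high-throughput construction of many expression clones. The plasmid is selected with ampicillin and is recorded as high copy number. The listed propagation strain is a cloning strain, and the record names no expression strain. Inserts are checked with standard pGEX forward and reverse sequencing primers, which suggests a pGEX-like arrangement around the cloning site. However, the record does not state the promoter driving expression, the origin of replication, or any other regulatory or counter-selection elements, and no feature table is provided to confirm them.

Its typical use is as a starting vector for generating cleavable GST-tagged fusion proteins for bacterial expression, purification and downstream biochemical or structural studies.
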