>Addgene plasmid #39188 | pGTvL1-SGC | addgene partial sequence | sequence record 54257 | pGEX5
ACCTGTACTTCCATCCATAAGCTAGCTTCTCCTCCTGAAAGATCCATAACTTCGTATAGCATACATTATA
CGAAGTTATGCGGCCGCGACGTCCACATATACCTGCCGTTCACTATTATTTAGTGAAATGAGATATTATG
ATATTTTCTGAATTGTGATTAAAAAGGCAACTTTATGCCCATGCAACAGAAACTATAAAAAATACAGAGA
ATGAAAAGAAACAGATAGATTTTTTAGTTCTTTAGGCCCGTAGTCTGCAAATCCTTTTATGATTTTCTAT
CAAACAAAAGAGGAAAATAGACCAGTTGCAATCCAAACGAGAGTCTAATAGAATGAGGTCGAAAAGTAAA
TCGCGCGGGTTTGTTACTGATAAAGCAGGCAAGACCTAAAATGTGTAAAGGGCAAAGTGTATACTTTGGC
GTCACCCCTTACATATTTTAGGTCTTTTTTTATTGTGCGTAACTAACTTGCCATCTTCAAACAGGAGGGC
TGGAAGAAGCAGACCGCTAACACAGTACATAAAAAAGGAGACATGAACGATGAACATCAAAAAGTTTGCA
AAACAAGCAACAGTATTAACCTTTACTACCGCACTGCTGGCAGGAGGCGCAACTCAAGCGTTTGCGAAAG
AAACGAACCAAAAGCCATATAAGGAAACATACGGCATTTCCCATATTACACGCCATGATATGCTGCAAAT
CCCTGAACAGCAAAAAAATGAAAAATATAAAGTTCCTGAGTTCGATTCGTCCACAATTAAAAATATCTCT
TCTGCAAAAGGCCTGGACGTTTGGGACAGCTGGCCATTACAAAACACTGACGGCACTGTCGCAAACTATC
ACGGCTACCACATCGTCTTTGCATTAGCCGGAGATCCTAAAAATGCGGATGACACATCGATTTACATGTT
CTATCAA
